>Addgene plasmid #179428 | pSL011_AAVS1-puro-9xTetO-pEF-H2B-mCitrine-pRSV-H2B-mCherry | addgene full sequence | sequence record 355416 | Addgene NGS Result
AAGCTTCTGACCTCTTCTCTTCCTCCCACAGGGCCTCGAGAGATCTGGCAGCGGAGAGGGCAGAGGAAGT
CTTCTAACATGCGGTGACGTGGAGGAGAATCCCGGCCCTAGGCTCGAGATGACCGAGTACAAGCCCACGG
TGCGCCTCGCCACCCGCGACGACGTCCCCAGGGCCGTACGCACCCTCGCCGCCGCGTTCGCCGACTACCC
CGCCACGCGCCACACCGTCGATCCGGACCGCCACATCGAGCGGGTCACCGAGCTGCAAGAACTCTTCCTC
ACGCGCGTCGGGCTCGACATCGGCAAGGTGTGGGTCGCGGACGACGGCGCCGCGGTGGCGGTCTGGACCA
CGCCGGAGAGCGTCGAAGCGGGGGCGGTGTTCGCCGAGATCGGCCCGCGCATGGCCGAGTTGAGCGGTTC
CCGGCTGGCCGCGCAGCAACAGATGGAAGGCCTCCTGGCGCCGCACCGGCCCAAGGAGCCCGCGTGGTTC
CTGGCCACCGTCGGCGTCTCGCCCGACCACCAGGGCAAGGGTCTGGGCAGCGCCGTCGTGCTCCCCGGAG
TGGAGGCGGCCGAGCGCGCCGGGGTGCCCGCCTTCCTGGAGACCTCCGCGCCCCGCAACCTCCCCTTCTA
CGAGCGGCTCGGCTTCACCGTCACCGCCGACGTCGAGGTGCCCGAAGGACCGCGCACCTGGTGCATGACC
CGCAAGCCCGGTGCCTGATCTAGAGGGCCCGTTTAAACCCGCTGATCAGCCTCGACTGTGCCTTCTAGTT
GCCAGCCATCTGTTGTTTGCCCCTCCCCCGTGCCTTCCTTGACCCTGGAAGGTGCCACTCCCACTGTCCT
TTCCTAATAAAATGAGGAAATTGCATCGCATTGTCTGAGTAGGTGTCATTCTATTCTGGGGGGTGGGGTG
GGGCAGGACAGCAAGGGGGAGGATTGGGAAGACAATAGCAGGCATGCTGGGGATGCGGTGGGCTCTATGG
CTTCTGAGGCGGAAAGAACCAGCTGGGGGCTAGCAAAGCCTAGGAACAGCTGCATATAGCACTGCAGTTT
ACTCCCTATCAGTGATAGAGAGTCAAAAGGCCATGCCCTCCCTATCAGTGATAGAGAGAGCAGACTCAAG
GTGGTCCCTATCAGTGATAGAGAGATTGAGCAAGAGGGCCTCCCTATCAGTGATAGAGAATAGCACTGCA
GTTTACTCCCTATCAGTGATAGAGAGTCAAAAGGCCATGCCCTCCCTATCAGTGATAGAGAGAGCAGACT
CAAGGTGGTCCCTATCAGTGATAGAGAGATTGAGCAAGAGGGCCTCCCTATCAGTGATAGAGATTGATCC
AGTCAGGGCCTCCCTATCAGTGATAGAGAAGCTATGTGCAGGTAGGGCTGTACAGTGGGAATGCATGAGC
GCACATCGCCCACAGTCCCCGAGAAGTTGGGGGGAGGGGTCGGCAATTGAACCGGTGCCTAGAGAAGGTG
GCGCGGGGTAAACTGGGAAAGTGATGTCGTGTACTGGCTCCGCCTTTTTCCCGAGGGTGGGGGAGAACCG
TATATAAGTGCAGTAGTCGCCGTGAACGTTCTTTTTCGCAACGGGTTTGCCGCCAGAACACAGGTAAGTG
CCGTGTGTGGTTCCCGCGGGCCTGGCCTCTTTACGGGTTATGGCCCTTGCGTGCCTTGAATTACTTCCAC
CTGGCTGCAGTACGTGATTCTTGATCCCGAGCTTCGGGTTGGAAGTGGGTGGGAGAGTTCGAGGCCTTGC
GCTTAAGGAGCCCCTTCGCCTCGTGCTTGAGTTGAGGCCTGGCCTGGGCGCTGGGGCCGCCGCGTGCGAA
TCTGGTGGCACCTTCGCGCCTGTCTCGCTGCTTTCGATAAGTCTCTAGCCATTTAAAATTTTTGATGACC
TGCTGCGACGCTTTTTTTCTGGCAAGATAGTCTTGTAAATGCGGGCCAAGATCTGCACACTGGTATTTCG
GTTTTTGGGGCCGCGGGCGGCGACGGGGCCCGTGCGTCCCAGCGCACATGTTCGGCGAGGCGGGGCCTGC
GAGCGCGGCCACCGAGAATCGGACGGGGGTAGTCTCAAGCTGGCCGGCCTGCTCTGGTGCCTGGCCTCGC
GCCGCCGTGTATCGCCCCGCCCTGGGCGGCAAGGCTGGCCCGGTCGGCACCAGTTGCGTGAGCGGAAAGA
TGGCCGCTTCCCGGCCCTGCTGCAGGGAGCTCAAAATGGAGGACGCGGCGCTCGGGAGAGCGGGCGGGTG
AGTCACCCACACAAAGGAAAAGGGCCTTTCCGTCCTCAGCCGTCGCTTCATGTGACTCCACGGAGTACCG
GGCGCCGTCCAGGCACCTCGATTAGTTCTCGAGCTTTTGGAGTACGTCGTCTTTAGGTTGGGGGGAGGGG
TTTTATGCGATGGAGTTTCCCCACACTGAGTGGGTGGAGACTGAAGTTAGGCCAGCTTGGCACTTGATGT
AATTCTCCTTGGAATTTGCCCTTTTTGAGTTTGGATCTTGGTTCATTCTCAAGCCTCAGACAGTGGTTCA
AAGTTTTTTTCTTCCATTTCAGGTGTCGTGAGCTAGCGATTACGCCAAGCTCGAAATTAACCCTCACTAA
AGGGAACAAAAGCTGGAGCTCCACCGCGGTGGCGGCCGCTCTAGCCCGGGCGGATCCCCCGGGCTGCAGG
AATTCGATATCAAGCTTGCCACCATGCCAGAGCCAGCGAAGTCTGCTCCCGCCCCGAAAAAGGGCTCCAA
GAAGGCGGTGACTAAGGCGCAGAAGAAAGGCGGCAAGAAGCGCAAGCGCAGCCGCAAGGAGAGCTATTCC
ATCTATGTGTACAAGGTTCTGAAGCAGGTCCACCCTGACACCGGCATTTCGTCCAAGGCCATGGGCATCA
TGAATTCGTTTGTGAACGACATTTTCGAGCGCATCGCAGGTGAGGCTTCCCGCCTGGCGCATTACAACAA
GCGCTCGACCATCACCTCCAGGGAGATCCAGACGGCCGTGCGCCTGCTGCTGCCTGGGGAGTTGGCCAAG
CACGCCGTGTCCGAGGGTACTAAGGCCATCACCAAGTACACCAGCGCTAAGGATCCCCGGGTACCGGTCG
CCACCATGGTGAGCAAGGGCGAGGAGCTGTTCACCGGGGTGGTGCCCATCCTGGTCGAGCTGGACGGCGA
CGTAAACGGCCACAAGTTCAGCGTGTCCGGCGAGGGCGAGGGCGATGCCACCTACGGCAAGCTGACCCTG
AAGTTCATCTGCACCACCGGCAAGCTGCCCGTGCCCTGGCCCACCCTCGTGACCACCTTCGGCTACGGCC
TGATGTGCTTCGCCCGCTACCCCGACCACATGAAGCAGCACGACTTCTTCAAGTCCGCCATGCCCGAAGG
CTACGTCCAGGAGCGCACCATCTTCTTCAAGGACGACGGCAACTACAAGACCCGCGCCGAGGTGAAGTTC
GAGGGCGACACCCTGGTGAACCGCATCGAGCTGAAGGGCATCGACTTCAAGGAGGACGGCAACATCCTGG
GGCACAAGCTGGAGTACAACTACAACAGCCACAACGTCTATATCATGGCCGACAAGCAGAAGAACGGCAT
CAAGGTGAACTTCAAGATCCGCCACAACATCGAGGACGGCAGCGTGCAGCTCGCCGACCACTACCAGCAG
AACACCCCCATCGGCGACGGCCCCGTGCTGCTGCCCGACAACCACTACCTGAGCTACCAGTCCGCCCTGA
GCAAAGACCCCAACGAGAAGCGCGATCACATGGTCCTGCTGGAGTTCGTGACCGCCGCCGGGATCACTCT
CGGCATGGACGAGCTGTACAAGTAGGTCGACCTCGAGGGGGGGCCCGGTACCAGGTAAGTGTACCCAATT
CGCCCTATAGTGAGTCGTATTACAATTCACTCGATCGCCCTTCCCAACAGTTGCGCAGCCTGAATGGCGA
ATGGAGATCCAATTTTTAAGTGTATAATGTGTTAAACTACTGATTCTAATTGTTTGTGTATTTTAGATTC
ACAGTCCCAAGGCTCATTTCAGGCCCCTCAGTCCTCACAGTCTGTTCATGATCATAATCAGCCATACCAC
ATTTGTAGAGGTTTTACTTGCTTTAAAAAACCTCCCACACCTCCCCCTGAACCTGAAACATAAAATGAAT
GCAATTGTTGTTGTTAACTTGTTTATTGCAGCTTATAATGGTTACAAATAAAGCAATAGCATCACAAATT
TCACAAATAAAGCATTTTTTTCACTGCATTCTAGTTGTGGTTTGTCCAAACTCATCAATGTATCTTAACG
CGTAAATTGTAAGCGTCTCGGCCTCTAGAGACGTCCATATGAATGTAGTCTTATGCAATACACTTGTAGT
CTTGCAACATGGTAACGATGAGTTAGCAACATGCCTTACAAGGAGAGAAAAAGCACCGTGCATGCCGATT
GGTGGAAGTAAGGTGGTACGATCGTGCCTTATTAGGAAGGCAACAGACAGGTCTGACATGGATTGGACGA
ACCACTGAATTGCGCATTGCAGAGATAATTGTATTTAAGTGCCTAGCTCGATACAATAAACGCCATTTGA
CCATTCACCACATTGGTGTGCACCCTGCAGATCTAGAATGCCAGAGCCAGCGAAGTCTGCTCCCGCCCCG
AAAAAGGGCTCCAAGAAGGCGGTGACTAAGGCGCAGAAGAAAGGCGGCAAGAAGCGCAAGCGCAGCCGCA
AGGAGAGCTATTCCATCTATGTGTACAAGGTTCTGAAGCAGGTCCACCCTGACACCGGCATTTCGTCCAA
GGCCATGGGCATCATGAATTCGTTTGTGAACGACATTTTCGAGCGCATCGCAGGTGAGGCTTCCCGCCTG
GCGCATTACAACAAGCGCTCGACCATCACCTCCAGGGAGATCCAGACGGCCGTGCGCCTGCTGCTGCCTG
GGGAGTTGGCCAAGCACGCCGTGTCCGAGGGTACTAAGGCCATCACCAAGTACACCAGCGCTAAGGATCC
ACCGGTCGCCACCATGGTGAGCAAGGGCGAGGAGGATAACATGGCCATCATCAAGGAGTTCATGCGCTTC
AAGGTGCACATGGAGGGCTCCGTGAACGGCCACGAGTTCGAGATCGAGGGCGAGGGCGAGGGCCGCCCCT
ACGAGGGCACCCAGACCGCCAAGCTGAAGGTGACCAAGGGTGGCCCCCTGCCCTTCGCCTGGGACATCCT
GTCCCCTCAGTTCATGTACGGCTCCAAGGCCTACGTGAAGCACCCCGCCGACATTCCCGACTACTTGAAG
CTGTCCTTCCCCGAGGGCTTCAAGTGGGAGCGCGTGATGAACTTCGAGGACGGCGGCGTGGTGACCGTGA
CCCAGGACTCCTCCCTGCAGGACGGCGAGTTCATCTACAAGGTGAAGCTGCGCGGCACCAACTTCCCCTC
CGACGGCCCCGTAATGCAGAAGAAGACCATGGGCTGGGAGGCCTCCTCCGAGCGGATGTACCCCGAGGAC
GGCGCCCTGAAGGGCGAGATCAAGCAGAGGCTGAAGCTGAAGGACGGCGGCCACTACGACGCTGAGGTCA
AGACCACCTACAAGGCCAAGAAGCCCGTGCAGCTGCCCGGCGCCTACAACGTCAACATCAAGTTGGACAT
CACCTCCCACAACGAGGACTACACCATCGTGGAACAGTACGAACGCGCCGAGGGCCGCCACTCCACCGGC
GGCATGGACGAGCTGTACAAGTCTTAAGCGACTCTAGATCATAATCAGCCATACCACATTTGTAGAGGTT
TTACTTGCTTTAAAAAACCTCCCACACCTCCCCCTGAACCTGAAACATAAAATGAATGCAATTGTTGTTG
TTAACTTGTTTATTGCAGCTTATAATGGTTACAAATAAAGCAATAGCATCACAAATTTCACAAATAAAGC
ATTTTTTTCACTGCATTCTAGTTGTGGTTTGTCCAAACTCATCAATGTATCTCATATGTAAATTGTAAGC
GTCTCGGCCTCTAGAGTCGAGATGACATTGATTATTGAACTAGGGACAGGATTGGTGACAGAAAAGCCCC
ATCCTTAGGCCTCCTCCTTCCTAGTCTCCTGATATTGGGTCTAACCCCCACCTCCTGTTAGGCAGATTCC
TTATCTGGTGACACACCCCCATTTCCTGGAGCCATCTCTCTCCTTGCCAGAACCTCTAAGGTTTGCTTAC
GATGGAGCCAGAGAGGATCCTGGGAGGGAGAGCTTGGCAGGGGGTGGGAGGGAAGGGGGGGATGCGTGAC
CTGCCCGGTTCTCAGTGGCCACCCTGCGCTACCCTCTCCCAGAACCTGAGCTGCTCTGACGCGGCTGTCT
GGTGCGTTTCACTGATCCTGGTGCTGCAGCTTCCTTACACTTCCCAAGAGGAGAAGCAGTTTGGAAAAAC
AAAATCAGAATAAGTTGGTCCTGAGTTCTAACTTTGGCTCTTCACCTTTCTAGTCCCCAATTTATATTGT
TCCTCCGTGCGTCAGTTTTACCTGTGAGATAAGGCCAGTAGCCAGCCCCGTCCTGGCAGGGCTGTGGTGA
GGAGGGGGGTGTCCGTGTGGAAAACTCCCTTTGTGAGAATGGTGCGTCCTAGGTGTTCACCAGGTCGTGG
CCGCCTCTACTCCCTTTCTCTTTCTCCATCCTTCTTTCCTTAAAGAGTCCCCAGTGCTATCTGGGACATA
TTCCTCCGCCCAGAGCAGGGTCCCGCTTCCCTAAGGCCCTGCTCTGGGCTTCTGGGTTTGAGTCCTTGGC
AAGCCCAGGAGAGGCGCTCAGGCTTCCCTGTCCCCCTTCCTCGTCCACCATCTCATGCCCCTGGCTCTCC
TGCCCCTTCCCTACAGGGGTTCCTGGCTCTGCTCTTCGCCTTCTTGACGAGTTCTTCTGAATTATTAACG
CTTACAATTTCCTGATGCGGTATTTTCTCCTTACGCATCTGTGCGGTATTTCACACCGCATCAGGTGGCA
CTTTTCGGGGAAATGTGCGCGGAACCCCTATTTGTTTATTTTTCTAAATACATTCAAATATGTATCCGCT
CATGAGATTATCAAAAAGGATCTTCACCTAGATCCTTTTAAATTAAAAATGAAGTTTTAAATCAATCTAA
AGTATATATGAGTAAACTTGGTCTGACAGTTACCAATGCTTAATCAGTGAGGCACCTATCTCAGCGATCT
GTCTATTTCGTTCATCCATAGTTGCCTGACTCCCCGTCGTGTAGATAACTACGATACGGGAGGGCTTACC
ATCTGGCCCCAGTGCTGCAATGATACCGCGAGACCCACGCTCACCGGCTCCAGATTTATCAGCAATAAAC
CAGCCAGCCGGAAGGGCCGAGCGCAGAAGTGGTCCTGCAACTTTATCCGCCTCCATCCAGTCTATTAATT
GTTGCCGGGAAGCTAGAGTAAGTAGTTCGCCAGTTAATAGTTTGCGCAACGTTGTTGCCATTGCTACAGG
CATCGTGGTGTCACGCTCGTCGTTTGGTATGGCTTCATTCAGCTCCGGTTCCCAACGATCAAGGCGAGTT
ACATGATCCCCCATGTTGTGCAAAAAAGCGGTTAGCTCCTTCGGTCCTCCGATCGTTGTCAGAAGTAAGT
TGGCCGCAGTGTTATCACTCATGGTTATGGCAGCACTGCATAATTCTCTTACTGTCATGCCATCCGTAAG
ATGCTTTTCTGTGACTGGTGAATACTCAACCAAGTCATTCTGAGAATAGTGTATGCGGCGACCGAGTTGC
TCTTGCCCGGCGTCAATACGGGATAATACCGCGCCACATAGCAGAACTTTAAAAGTGCTCATCATTGGAA
AACGTTCTTCGGGGCGAAAACTCTCAAGGATCTTACCGCTGTTGAGATCCAGTTCGATGTAACCCACTCG
TGCACCCAACTGATCTTCAGCATCTTTTACTTTCACCAGCGTTTCTGGGTGAGCAAAAACAGGAAGGCAA
AATGCCGCAAAAAAGGGAATAAGGGCGACACGGAAATGTTGAATACTCATACTCTTCCTTTTTCAATATT
ATTGAAGCATTTATCAGGGTTATTGTCTCATGACCAAAATCCCTTAACGTGAGTTTTCGTTCCACTGAGC
GTCAGACCCCGTAGAAAAGATCAAAGGATCTTCTTGAGATCCTTTTTTTCTGCGCGTAATCTGCTGCTTG
CAAACAAAAAAACCACCGCTACCAGCGGTGGTTTGTTTGCCGGATCAAGAGCTACCAACTCTTTTTCCGA
AGGTAACTGGCTTCAGCAGAGCGCAGATACCAAATACTGTTCTTCTAGTGTAGCCGTAGTTAGGCCACCA
CTTCAAGAACTCTGTAGCACCGCCTACATACCTCGCTCTGCTAATCCTGTTACCAGTGGCTGCTGCCAGT
GGCGATAAGTCGTGTCTTACCGGGTTGGACTCAAGACGATAGTTACCGGATAAGGCGCAGCGGTCGGGCT
GAACGGGGGGTTCGTGCACACAGCCCAGCTTGGAGCGAACGACCTACACCGAACTGAGATACCTACAGCG
TGAGCTATGAGAAAGCGCCACGCTTCCCGAAGGGAGAAAGGCGGACAGGTATCCGGTAAGCGGCAGGGTC
GGAACAGGAGAGCGCACGAGGGAGCTTCCAGGGGGAAACGCCTGGTATCTTTATAGTCCTGTCGGGTTTC
GCCACCTCTGACTTGAGCGTCGATTTTTGTGATGCTCGTCAGGGGGGCGGAGCCTATGGAAAAACGCCAG
CAACGCGGCCTTTTTACGGTTCCTGGCCTTTTGCTGGCCTTTTGCTCACATGTTCTTTCCTGCGTTATCC
CCTGATTCTGTGGATAACCGTATTACCGCCTTTGAGTGAGCTGATACCGCTCGCCGCAGCCGAACGACCG
AGCGCAGCGAGTCAGTGAGCGAGGAAGCGGAAGAGCGCCCAATACGCAAACCGCCTCTCCCCGCGCGTTG
GCCGATTCATTAATGCAGCTGGCACGACAGGTTTCCCGACTGGAAAGCGGGCAGTGAGCGCAACGCAATT
AATGTGAGTTAGCTCACTCATTAGGCACCCCAGGCTTTACACTTTATGCTTCCGGCTCGTATGTTGTGTG
GAATTGTGAGCGGATAACAATTTCACACAGGAAACAGCTATGACCATGATTACGCCAAGCTCAGAATTAA
CCCTCACTAAAGGGACTAGTCCTGCAGGTTTAAACGAATTCGCCCTTTGCTTTCTCTGACCAGCATTCTC
TCCCCTGGGCCTGTGCCGCTTTCTGTCTGCAGCTTGTGGCCTGGGTCACCTCTACGGCTGGCCCAGATCC
TTCCCTGCCGCCTCCTTCAGGTTCCGTCTTCCTCCACTCCCTCTTCCCCTTGCTCTCTGCTGTGTTGCTG
CCCAAGGATGCTCTTTCCGGAGCACTTCCTTCTCGGCGCTGCACCACGTGATGTCCTCTGAGCGGATCCT
CCCCGTGTCTGGGTCCTCTCCGGGCATCTCTCCTCCCTCACCCAACCCCATGCCGTCTTCACTCGCTGGG
TTCCCTTTTCCTTCTCCTTCTGGGGCCTGTGCCATCTCTCGTTTCTTAGGATGGCCTTCTCCGACGGATG
TCTCCCTTGCGTCCCGCCTCCCCTTCTTGTAGGCCTGCATCATCACCGTTTTTCTGGACAACCCCAAAGT
ACCCCGTCTCCCTGGCTTTAGCCACCTCTCCATCCTCTTGCTTTCTTTGCCTGGACACCCCGTTCTCCTG
TGGATTCGGGTCACCTCTCACTCCTTTCATTTGGGCAGCTCCCCTACCCCCCTTACCTCTCTAGTCTGTG
CTAGCTCTTCCAGCCCCCTGTCATGGCATCTTCCAGGGGTCCGAGAGCTCAGCTAGTCTTCTTCCTCCAA
CCCGGGCCCCTATGTCCACTTCAGGACAGCATGTTTGCTGCCTCCAGGGATCCTGTGTCCCCGAGCTGGG
ACCACCTTATATTCCCAGGGCCGGTTAATGTGGCTCTGGTTCTGGGTACTTTTATCTGTCCCCTCCACCC
CACAGTGGGGC
Features (pLannotate 1.2.2; 43 found; start..end, strand, type, name):
      7..32      +  misc_feature   SA: splice acceptor site
    119..718     +  CDS            PuroR: puromycin N-acetyltransferase; pac from Streptomyces alboniger; confers resistance to puromycin
    756..980     +  polyA_signal   bGH poly(A) signal: bovine growth hormone polyadenylation signal
    984..1005    +  promoter       SV40 promoter (fragment): SV40 enhancer and early promoter
   1046..1071    +  promoter       tight TRE promoter (fragment): Tet-responsive promoter PTight, consisting of seven tet operator sequences followed by the minimal CMV promoter
   1088..1107    +  promoter       tight TRE promoter (fragment): Tet-responsive promoter PTight, consisting of seven tet operator sequences followed by the minimal CMV promoter
   1125..1143    +  protein_bind   tet operator: tetO; bacterial operator O2 for the tetR and tetA genes tetracycline repressor TetR
   1160..1180    +  promoter       tight TRE promoter (fragment): Tet-responsive promoter PTight, consisting of seven tet operator sequences followed by the minimal CMV promoter
   1190..1215    +  promoter       tight TRE promoter (fragment): Tet-responsive promoter PTight, consisting of seven tet operator sequences followed by the minimal CMV promoter
   1232..1251    +  promoter       tight TRE promoter (fragment): Tet-responsive promoter PTight, consisting of seven tet operator sequences followed by the minimal CMV promoter
   1269..1287    +  protein_bind   tet operator: tetO; bacterial operator O2 for the tetR and tetA genes tetracycline repressor TetR
   1305..1327    +  promoter       PLtetO-1 promoter (fragment): modified phage lambda PL promoter with tet operator sites (Lutz and Bujard, 1997)
   1340..1360    +  promoter       tight TRE promoter (fragment): Tet-responsive promoter PTight, consisting of seven tet operator sequences followed by the minimal CMV promoter
   1397..1603    +  promoter       EF-1α core promoter: core promoter for human elongation factor EF-1α
   1604..2542    +  intron         EF-1α intron A: intron upstream of the start codon of human EF-1α
   2575..2593    +  promoter       T3 promoter: promoter for bacteriophage T3 RNA polymerase
   2684..3061    +  CDS            H2B: human histone H2B; HIST1H2BJ
   3060..3076    -  misc_feature   MCS (fragment): pUC18/19 multiple cloning site
   3086..3802    +  CDS            Citrine: Citrine is a basic (constitutively fluorescent) yellow fluorescent protein published in 2001, derived from Aequorea victoria. It has moderate acid sensitivity.
   3806..3832    +  misc_feature   MCS (fragment): pBluescript multiple cloning site
   3854..3872    -  promoter       T7 promoter: promoter for bacteriophage T7 RNA polymerase
   3882..3921    +  CDS            lacZα (fragment): LacZα fragment of β-galactosidase; lacZ fragment
   3931..3986    +  intron         small t intron (fragment): SV40 (simian virus 40) small t antigen intron
   3986..4123    +  CDS            large T antigen (fragment): large T antigen from SV40 (simian virus 40)
   4146..4267    +  polyA_signal   SV40 poly(A) signal: SV40 polyadenylation signal
   4312..4574    +  promoter       RSV promoter: Rous sarcoma virus enhancer/promoter
   4588..4965    +  CDS            H2B: human histone H2B; HIST1H2BJ
   4984..5691    +  CDS            mCherry: mCherry is a basic (constitutively fluorescent) red fluorescent protein published in 2004, derived from Discosoma sp.. It is reported to be a very rapidly-maturing monomer with low acid sensitivity.
   5707..5790    +  CDS            large T antigen (fragment): large T antigen from SV40 (simian virus 40)
   5813..5894    +  polyA_signal   SV40 poly(A) signal: SV40 polyadenylation signal
   5989..6825    +  misc_feature   HA-R: right homology arm from the adeno-associated virus integration site (AAVS1) within intron 1 of the human PPP1R12C gene
   6826..6850    +  CDS            NeoR/KanR (fragment): aminoglycoside phosphotransferase confers resistance to neomycin, kanamycin, and G418 (Geneticin®)
   6871..6921    -  misc_feature   bom (fragment): basis of mobility region from pBR322
   6948..7007    +  promoter       AmpR promoter (fragment): bla
   7100..7960    -  CDS            AmpR: β-lactamase; bla; confers resistance to ampicillin, carbenicillin, and related antibiotics
   7961..8013    -  promoter       AmpR promoter (fragment): bla
   8084..8672    +  rep_origin     ori: high-copy-number ColE1/pMB1/pBR322/pUC origin of replication
   8855..8947    +  CDS            lacI (fragment): lac repressor; lacI; The lac repressor binds to the lac operator to inhibit transcription in E. coli. This inhibition can be relieved by adding lactose or isopropyl-β-D-thiogalactopyranoside (IPTG).
   8960..8981    +  protein_bind   CAP binding site: CAP binding activates transcription in the presence of cAMP. E. coli catabolite activator protein
   8996..9026    +  promoter       lac promoter: promoter for the E. coli lac operon
   9034..9050    +  protein_bind   lac operator: The lac repressor binds to the lac operator to inhibit transcription in E. coli. This inhibition can be relieved by adding lactose or isopropyl-β-D-thiogalactopyranoside (IPTG). lac repressor encoded by lacI
   9095..9113    +  promoter       T3 promoter: promoter for bacteriophage T3 RNA polymerase
   9148..9951    +  misc_feature   HA-L: left homology arm from the adeno-associated virus integration site (AAVS1) within intron 1 of the human PPP1R12C gene
