[The description below was written by a language model from this plasmid's Addgene catalogue record and pLannotate feature annotations shown in this document.]
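Description:
pSL011_AAVS1-puro-9xTetO-pEF-H2B-mCitrine-pRSV-H2B-mCherry is a roughly 10 kb mammalian donor plasmid built on a pAAVS1 donor backbone and designed to place a dual fluorescent reporter at the human AAVS1 safe-harbour site in intron 1 of PPP1R12C. In bacteria it is maintained as a high-copy plasmid through a ColE1/pUC-type origin and selected with ampicillin via β-lactamase. The integrating cassette is flanked by left and right AAVS1 homology arms. Directly after the left arm sits a splice acceptor followed by a promoterless puromycin N-acetyltransferase gene and a bGH polyadenylation signal. This is a gene-trap arrangement in which puromycin resistance is expected to depend on splicing into the endogenous transcript, favouring recovery of on-target integrants. The record does not say which nuclease is used to stimulate integration.

Downstream of the selection cassette is an array of tet operator sites, nine according to the construct name. The annotation software reports them as scattered TRE and tetO fragments. The array serves as a recruitment platform for TetR/rTetR fusion proteins rather than as a conventional inducible promoter. It lies immediately upstream of the human EF-1α core promoter with its intron A, which drives histone H2B fused to Citrine (mCitrine), terminated by an SV40 poly(A) region. With no spacer between the two genes, an RSV enhancer/promoter then drives H2B-mCherry with its own SV40 poly(A) signal. The H2B fusions localise both reporters to chromatin in the nucleus. Recruiting chromatin regulators to the operator array allows silencing and reactivation of the proximal yellow gene, and its spread to the neighbouring red gene, to be followed in single cells.
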