Addgene plasmid #179428: pSL011_AAVS1-puro-9xTetO-pEF-H2B-mCitrine-pRSV-H2B-mCherry
Purpose: Dual fluorescent reporter construct with no spacer, upstream TRE (Tetracycline Response Element) recruitment site, arms for integration at AAVS1 locus
Depositing lab: Lacra Bintu. Depositing organization: Stanford University. Publication: Dynamic spreading of chromatin-mediated gene silencing and reactivation between neighboring genes in single cells. Lensch S, Herschl MH, Ludwig CH, Sinha J, Hinks MM, Mukund A, Fujimori T, Bintu L. Elife. 2022 Jun 9;11. pii: 75115. doi: 10.7554/eLife.75115. PubMed 35678392.
Backbone
  Vector backbone: pAAVS1 donor
  Vector type: Mammalian Expression
  Selectable markers: Puromycin
Growth in bacteria
  Bacterial resistance: Ampicillin, 100 μg/mL
  Growth temperature: 37°C
  Growth strain: DH5alpha
  Copy number: High Copy
Gene/Insert
  Gene/Insert name: TRE-cit-(nospacer)-mch (alt name: TRE, H2B-mCitrine, H2B-mCherry)
  Species: H. sapiens (human), Synthetic
  Promoter: pEF alpha, pRSV
  Cloning method: Gibson Cloning
Terms and licenses: Academic/Nonprofit Terms; Industry Terms: Not Available to Industry
Depositor comments: Please visit https://www.biorxiv.org/content/10.1101/2021.11.04.467237v1 for bioRxiv preprint.
How to cite: pSL011_AAVS1-puro-9xTetO-pEF-H2B-mCitrine-pRSV-H2B-mCherry was a gift from Lacra Bintu (Addgene plasmid # 179428 ; http://n2t.net/addgene:179428 ; RRID:Addgene_179428)
